>Addgene plasmid #103573 | LSB-hsa-miR-5001-3p | depositor full sequence | sequence record 196194 | Full Sequence
AATTGAGGGGATAACGCAGGAAAGAACATGTGAGCAAAAGGCCAGCAAAAGGCCAGGAACCGTAAAAAGG
CCGCGTTGCTGGCGTTTTTCCATAGGCTCCGCCCCCCTGACGAGCATCACAAAAATCGACGCTCAAGTCA
GAGGTGGCGAAACCCGACAGGACTATAAAGATACCAGGCGTTTCCCCCTGGAAGCTCCCTCGTGCGCTCT
CCTGTTCCGACCCTGCCGCTTACCGGATACCTGTCCGCCTTTCTCCCTTCGGGAAGCGTGGCGCTTTCTC
ATAGCTCACGCTGTAGGTATCTCAGTTCGGTGTAGGTCGTTCGCTCCAAGCTGGGCTGTGTGCACGAACC
CCCCGTTCAGCCCGACCGCTGCGCCTTATCCGGTAACTATCGTCTTGAGTCCAACCCGGTAAGACACGAC
TTATCGCCACTGGCAGCAGCCACTGGTAACAGGATTAGCAGAGCGAGGTATGTAGGCGGTGCTACAGAGT
TCTTGAAGTGGTGGCCTAACTACGGCTACACTAGAAGAACAGTATTTGGTATCTGCGCTCTGCTGAAGCC
AGTTACCTTCGGAAAAAGAGTTGGTAGCTCTTGATCCGGCAAACAAACCACCGCTGGTAGCGGTGGTTTT
TTTGTTTGCAAGCAGCAGATTACGCGCAGAAAAAAAGGATCTCAAGAAGATCCTTTGATCTTTTCTACGG
GGTCTGACGCTCAGTGGAACGAAAACTCACGTTAAGGGATTTTGGTCATGAGATTATCAAAAAGGATCTT
CACCTAGATCCTTTTAAATTAAAAATGAAGTTTTAAATCAATCTAAAGTATATATGAGTAAACTTGGTCT
GACAGTTACCAATGCTTAATCAGTGAGGCACCTATCTCAGCGATCTGTCTATTTCGTTCATCCATAGTTG
CCTGACTCCCCGTCGTGTAGATAACTACGATACGGGAGGGCTTACCATCTGGCCCCAGTGCTGCAATGAT
ACCGCGAGAACCACGCTCACCGGCTCCAGATTTATCAGCAATAAACCAGCCAGCCGGAAGGGCCGAGCGC
AGAAGTGGTCCTGCAACTTTATCCGCCTCCATCCAGTCTATTAATTGTTGCCGGGAAGCTAGAGTAAGTA
GTTCGCCAGTTAATAGTTTGCGCAACGTTGTTGCCATTGCTACAGGCATCGTGGTGTCACGCTCGTCGTT
TGGTATGGCTTCATTCAGCTCCGGTTCCCAACGATCAAGGCGAGTTACATGATCCCCCATGTTGTGCAAA
AAAGCGGTTAGCTCCTTCGGTCCTCCGATCGTTGTCAGAAGTAAGTTGGCCGCAGTGTTATCACTCATGG
TTATGGCAGCACTGCATAATTCTCTTACTGTCATGCCATCCGTAAGATGCTTTTCTGTGACTGGTGAGTA
CTCAACCAAGTCATTCTGAGAATAGTGTATGCGGCGACCGAGTTGCTCTTGCCCGGCGTCAATACGGGAT
AATACCGCGCCACATAGCAGAACTTTAAAAGTGCTCATCATTGGAAAACGTTCTTCGGGGCGAAAACTCT
CAAGGATCTTACCGCTGTTGAGATCCAGTTCGATGTAACCCACTCGTGCACCCAACTGATCTTCAGCATC
TTTTACTTTCACCAGCGTTTCTGGGTGAGCAAAAACAGGAAGGCAAAATGCCGCAAAAAAGGGAATAAGG
GCGACACGGAAATGTTGAATACTCATACTCTTCCTTTTTCAATATTATTGAAGCATTTATCAGGGTTATT
GTCTCATGAGCGGATACATATTTGAATGTAGCTCCGAATTTCTCGAGGGCTTGTCGACGACGGCGGTCTC
CGTCGTCAGGATCATGAATTCGACCCGCCTGCCACCATGACCGAGTACAAGCCCACGGTGCGCCTCGCCA
CCCGCGACGACGTCCCCCGGGCCGTACGCACCCTCGCCGCCGCGTTCGCCGACTACCCCGCCACGCGCCA
CACCGTCGACCCGGACCGCCACATCGAGCGGGTCACCGAGCTGCAAGAACTCTTCCTCACGCGCGTCGGG
CTCGACATCGGCAAGGTGTGGGTCGCGGACGACGGCGCCGCGGTGGCGGTCTGGACCACGCCGGAGAGCG
TCGAAGCGGGGGCGGTGTTCGCCGAGATCGGCCCGCGCATGGCCGAGTTGAGCGGTTCCCGGCTGGCCGC
GCAGCAACAGATGGAAGGCCTCCTGGCGCCGCACCGGCCCAAGGAGCCCGCGTGGTTCCTGGCCACCGTC
GGCGTCTCGCCCGACCACCAGGGCAAGGGTCTGGGCAGCGCCGTCGTGCTCCCCGGAGTGGAGGCGGCCG
AGCGCGCCGGGGTGCCCGCCTTCCTGGAGACATCCGCGCCCCGCAACCTCCCCTTCTACGAGCGGCTCGG
CTTCACCGTCACCGCCGACGTCGAGGTGCCCGAAGGACCGCGCACCTGGTGCATGACCCGCAAGCCCGGT
GCCTGATACGCGTGAATTCACTCCTCAGGTGCAGGCTGCCTATCAGAAGGTGGTGGCTGGTGTGGCCAAT
GCCCTGGCTCACAAATACCACTGAGATCTTTTTCCCTCTGCCAAAAATTATGGGGACATCATGAAGCCCC
TTGAGCATCTGACTTCTGGCTAATAAAGGAAATTTATTTTCATTGCAATAGTGTGTTGGAATTTTTTGTG
TCTCTCACTCGGAAGGACATATGGGAGGGCAAATCATTTAAAACATCAGAATGAGTATTTGGTTTAGAGT
TTGGCAACATATGCCCATATGCTGGCTGCCATGAACAAAGGTTGGCTATAAAGAGGTCATCAGTATATGA
AACAGCCCCCTGCTGTCCATTCCTTATTCCATAGAAAAGCCTTGACTTGAGGTTAGATTTTTTTTATATT
TTGTTTTGTGTTATTTTTTTCTTTAACATCCCTAAAATTTTCCTTACATGTTTTACTAGCCAGATTTTTC
CTCCTCTCCTGACTACTCCCAGTCATAGCTGTCCCTCTTCTCTTATGGAGATCCCTCGACCTGCAGCCCA
AGCTTGAATTCTCTAGAATTACCCTGTTATCCCTATGCTTGGTTTACCGAGCTCTTATTGGTTTTCAAAC
TTCATTGACTGTGCCCAACGCGCCTGGGAGCTCACGGGGACAGCCCCCCCCCAAAGCCCCCAGGGATGTA
ATTACGTCCCTCCCCCGCTAGGGGGCAGCAGCGAGCCGCCCGGGGCTCCGCTCCGGTCCGGCGCTCCCCC
CGCATCCCCGAGCCGGCAGCGTGCGGGGACAGCCCGGGCACGGGGAAGGTGGCACGGGATCGCTTTCCTC
TGAACGCTTCTCGCTGCTCTTTGAGCCTGCAGACACCTGGGGGGATACGGGGAAAAAGCTAGGCTGAAAG
ACCGGTTCTTAGAATGACACGCGCCTGGGAGCTCACGGGGACAGCCCCCCCCCAAAGCCCCCAGGGATGT
AATTACGTCCCTCCCCCGCTAGGGGGCAGCAGCGAGCCGCCCGGGGCTCCGCTCCGGTCCGGCGCTCCCC
CCGCATCCCCGAGCCGGCAGCGTGCGGGGACAGCCCGGGCACGGGGAAGGTGGCACGGGATCGCTTTCCT
CTGAACGCTTCTCGCTGCTCTTTGAGCCTGCAGACACCTGGGGGGATACGGGGAAAAAGCTAACTTCTGA
GACGACAACTTTGTATAGAAAAGTTGGCTCCGAATTCGCCCTTGACAGCAGAGATCCAGTTTGGTTAATT
AATTGGCTCCGGTGCCCGTCAGTGGGCAGAGCGCACATCGCCCACAGTCCCCGAGAAGTTGTGGGGAGGG
GTCGGCAATTGAACCGGTGCCTAGAGAAGGTGGCGCGGGGTAAACTGGGAAAGTGATGTCGTGTACTGGC
TCCGCCTTTTTCCCGAGGGTGGGGGAGAACCGTATATAAGTGCAGTAGTCGCCGTGAACGTTCTTTTTCG
CAACGGGTTTGCCGCCAGAACACAGGTAAGTGCCGTGTGTGGTTCCCGCGGGCCTGGCCTCTTTACGGGT
TATGGCCCTTGCGTGCCTTGAATTACTTCCACCTGGCTGCAGTACGTGATTCTTGATCCCGAGCTTCGGG
TTGGAAGTGGGTGGGAGAGTTCGAGGCCTTGCGCTTAAGGAGCCCCTTCGCCTCGTGCTTGAGTTGAGGC
CTGGCCTGGGCGCTGGGGCCGCCGCGTGCGAATCTGGTGGCACCTTCGCGCCTGTCTCGCTGCTTTCGAT
AAGTCTCTAGCCATTTAAAATTTTTGATGACCTGCTGCGACGCTTTTTTTCTGGCAAGATAGTCTTGTAA
ATGCGGGCCAAGATCTGCACACTGGTATTTCGGTTTTTGGGGCCGCGGGCGGCGACGGGGCCCGTGCGTC
CCAGCGCACATGTTCGGCGAGGCGGGGCCTGCGAGCGCGGCCACCGAGAATCGGACGGGGGTAGTCTCAA
GCTGGCCGGCCTGCTCTGGTGCCTGGCCTCGCGCCGCCGTGTATCGCCCCGCCCTGGGCGGCAAGGCTGG
CCCGGTCGGCACCAGTTGCGTGAGCGGAAAGATGGCCGCTTCCCGGCCCTGCTGCAGGGAGCTCAAAATG
GAGGACGCGGCGCTCGGGAGAGCGGGCGGGTGAGTCACCCACACAAAGGAAAAGGGCCTTTCCGTCCTCA
GCCGTCGCTTCATGTGACTCCACGGAGTACCGGGCGCCGTCCAGGCACCTCGATTAGTTCTCGAGCTTTT
GGAGTACGTCGTCTTTAGGTTGGGGGGAGGGGTTTTATGCGATGGAGTTTCCCCACACTGAGTGGGTGGA
GACTGAAGTTAGGCCAGCTTGGCACTTGATGTAATTCTCCTTGGAATTTGCCCTTTTTGAGTTTGGATCT
TGGTTCATTCTCAAGCCTCAGACAGTGGTTCAAAGTTTTTTTCTTCCATTTCAGGTGTCGTGAGAAGGGC
GAATTCGACCCAAGTTTGTACAAAAAAGCAGGCTGGATCCAGGTGCCACCATGGTGAGCGAGCTGATTAA
GGAGAACATGCACATGAAGCTGTACATGGAGGGCACCGTGAACAACCACCACTTCAAGTGCACATCCGAG
GGCGAAGGCAAGCCCTACGAGGGCACCCAGACCATGAGAATCAAGGCGGTCGAGGGCGGCCCTCTCCCCT
TCGCCTTCGACATCCTGGCTACCAGCTTCATGTACGGCAGCAAAACCTTCATCAACCACACCCAGGGCAT
CCCCGACTTCTTTAAGCAGTCCTTCCCCGAGGGCTTCACATGGGAGAGAGTCACCACATACGAAGATGGG
GGCGTGCTGACCGCTACCCAGGACACCAGCCTCCAGGACGGCTGCCTCATCTACAACGTCAAGATCAGAG
GGGTGAACTTCCCATCCAACGGCCCTGTGATGCAGAAGAAAACACTCGGCTGGGAGGCCTCCACCGAGAC
ACTGTACCCCGCTGACGGCGGCCTGGAAGGCAGAGCCGACATGGCCCTGAAGCTCGTGGGCGGGGGCCAC
CTGATCTGCAACCTTAAGACCACATACAGATCCAAGAAACCCGCTAAGAACCTCAAGATGCCCGGCGTCT
ACTATGTGGACAGGAGACTGGAAAGAATCAAGGAGGCCGACAAAGAGACATACGTCGAGCAGCACGAGGT
GGCTGTGGCCAGATACTGCGACCTCCCTAGCAAACTGGGGCACAAACTTAATTGAGAATTCTACCACCCA
GCTTTCTTGTACAAAGTGGTACGTCTCAAGACCAGAGGTCTCTGCTTATTGCCGCAAGGACCTGGACAGA
GGCAGAAAAGGACCTGGACAGAGGCAGAAAAGGACCTGGACAGAGGCAGAAAAGGACCTGGACAGAGGCA
GAACAACCAGAAGAGACCTGTGCTTCACTCCTCAGGTGCAGGCTGCCTATCAGAAGGTGGTGGCTGGTGT
GGCCAATGCCCTGGCTCACAAATACCACTGAGATCTTTTTCCCTCTGCCAAAAATTATGGGGACATCATG
AAGCCCCTTGAGCATCTGACTTCTGGCTAATAAAGGAAATTTATTTTCATTGCAATAGTGTGTTGGAATT
TTTTGTGTCTCTCACTCGGAAGGACATATGGGAGGGCAAATCATTTAAAACATCAGAATGAGTATTTGGT
TTAGAGTTTGGCAACATATGCCCATATGCTGGCTGCCATGAACAAAGGTTGGCTATAAAGAGGTCATCAG
TATATGAAACAGCCCCCTGCTGTCCATTCCTTATTCCATAGAAAAGCCTTGACTTGAGGTTAGATTTTTT
TTATATTTTGTTTTGTGTTATTTTTTTCTTTAACATCCCTAAAATTTTCCTTACATGTTTTACTAGCCAG
ATTTTTCCTCCTCTCCTGACTACTCCCAGTCATAGCTGTCCCTCTTCTCTTATGGAGATCCCGAGCGGTG
CGTTTTTATGCTTGTAGTATTGTATAATGTTTTTAAGATCCAAGCTTCTGACCTCTTCTCTTCCTCCCAC
AGGGCCTCGAGACAATTGCATCGATGGTACCAGTGAAAGTCTGCAATGAATTCGAGTTGGCGCGCCTGTC
ATTCTAAATCTCTCTTTCAGCCTAAAGCTTTTTCCCCGTATCCCCCCAGGTGTCTGCAGGCTCAAAGAGC
AGCGAGAAGCGTTCAGAGGAAAGCGATCCCGTGCCACCTTCCCCGTGCCCGGGCTGTCCCCGCACGCTGC
CGGCTCGGGGATGCGGGGGGAGCGCCGGACCGGAGCGGAGCCCCGGGCGGCTCGCTGCTGCCCCCTAGCG
GGGGAGGGACGTAATTACATCCCTGGGGGCTTTGGGAGGGGGCTGTCCCCGTGAGCTCCCAGGCGCGCCT
GTCATTCTAAATCTCTCTTTCAGCCTAAAGCTTTTTCCCCGTATCCCCCCAGGTGTCTGCAGGCTCAAAG
AGCAGCGAGAAGCGTTCAGAGGAAAGCGATCCCGTGCCACCTTCCCCGTGCCCGGGCTGTCCCCGCACGC
TGCCGGCTCGGGGATGCGGGGGGAGCGCCGGACCGGAGCGGAGCCCCGGGCGGCTCGCTGCTGCCCCCTA
GCGGGGGAGGGACGTAATTACATCCCTGGGGGCTTTGGGGGGGGGCTGTCCCCGTGAGCTCCCAGGCGCG
CCAACTCGGTACCGTATCGATGTCGACGTTAACGCTAGTGATATCAACTTTGTATAGAAAAGTTGGCTCC
GAATTCGCCCTTGACAGCAGAGATCCAGTTTGGTTAATTAATTGGCTCCGGTGCCCGTCAGTGGGCAGAG
CGCACATCGCCCACAGTCCCCGAGAAGTTGTGGGGAGGGGTCGGCAATTGAACCGGTGCCTAGAGAAGGT
GGCGCGGGGTAAACTGGGAAAGTGATGTCGTGTACTGGCTCCGCCTTTTTCCCGAGGGTGGGGGAGAACC
GTATATAAGTGCAGTAGTCGCCGTGAACGTTCTTTTTCGCAACGGGTTTGCCGCCAGAACACAGGTAAGT
GCCGTGTGTGGTTCCCGCGGGCCTGGCCTCTTTACGGGTTATGGCCCTTGCGTGCCTTGAATTACTTCCA
CCTGGCTGCAGTACGTGATTCTTGATCCCGAGCTTCGGGTTGGAAGTGGGTGGGAGAGTTCGAGGCCTTG
CGCTTAAGGAGCCCCTTCGCCTCGTGCTTGAGTTGAGGCCTGGCCTGGGCGCTGGGGCCGCCGCGTGCGA
ATCTGGTGGCACCTTCGCGCCTGTCTCGCTGCTTTCGATAAGTCTCTAGCCATTTAAAATTTTTGATGAC
CTGCTGCGACGCTTTTTTTCTGGCAAGATAGTCTTGTAAATGCGGGCCAAGATCTGCACACTGGTATTTC
GGTTTTTGGGGCCGCGGGCGGCGACGGGGCCCGTGCGTCCCAGCGCACATGTTCGGCGAGGCGGGGCCTG
CGAGCGCGGCCACCGAGAATCGGACGGGGGTAGTCTCAAGCTGGCCGGCCTGCTCTGGTGCCTGGCCTCG
CGCCGCCGTGTATCGCCCCGCCCTGGGCGGCAAGGCTGGCCCGGTCGGCACCAGTTGCGTGAGCGGAAAG
ATGGCCGCTTCCCGGCCCTGCTGCAGGGAGCTCAAAATGGAGGACGCGGCGCTCGGGAGAGCGGGCGGGT
GAGTCACCCACACAAAGGAAAAGGGCCTTTCCGTCCTCAGCCGTCGCTTCATGTGACTCCACGGAGTACC
GGGCGCCGTCCAGGCACCTCGATTAGTTCTCGAGCTTTTGGAGTACGTCGTCTTTAGGTTGGGGGGAGGG
GTTTTATGCGATGGAGTTTCCCCACACTGAGTGGGTGGAGACTGAAGTTAGGCCAGCTTGGCACTTGATG
TAATTCTCCTTGGAATTTGCCCTTTTTGAGTTTGGATCTTGGTTCATTCTCAAGCCTCAGACAGTGGTTC
AAAGTTTTTTTCTTCCATTTCAGGTGTCGTGAGAAGGGCGAATTCGACCCAAGTTTGTACAAAAAAGCAG
GCTCGCCACCATGGTGAGCAAGGGCGAGGAGCTGTTCACCGGGGTGGTGCCCATCCTGGTCGAGCTGGAC
GGCGACGTAAACGGCCACAAGTTCAGCGTGAGGGGCGAGGGCGAGGGCGATGCCACCAACGGCAAGCTGA
CCCTGAAGTTCATCTGCACCACCGGCAAGCTGCCCGTGCCCTGGCCCACCCTCGTGACCACCCTGAGCCA
CGGCGTGCAGTGCTTCGCCCGCTACCCCGACCACATGAAGCAGCACGACTTCTTCAAGTCCGCCATGCCC
GAAGGCTACGTCCAGGAGCGCACCATCTTCTTCAAGGACGACGGCACCTACAAGACCCGCGCCGAGGTGA
AGTTCGAGGGCGACACCCTAGTGAACCGCATCGAGCTGAAGGGCGTCGACTTCAAGGAGGACGGCAACAT
CCTGGGGCACAAGCTGGAGTACAACTTCAACAGCCACAACATCTATATCATGGCCGTCAAGCAGAAGAAC
GGCATCAAGGTGAACTTCAAGATCCGCCACAACGTGGAGGACGGCAGCGTGCAGCTCGCCGACCACTACC
AGCAGAACACCCCCATCGGCGACGGCCCCGTGCTGCTGCCCGACAGCCACTACCTGAGCACCCAGTCCGT
GCTGAGCAAAGACCCCAACGAGAAGCGCGATCACATGGTCCTGCTGGAGTTCCGCACCGCCGCCGGGATC
ACTCTCGGCATGGACGAGCTGTACAAGTAATACCACCCAGCTTTCTTGTACAAAGTGGTACGCGTGAATT
CACTCCTCAGGTGCAGGCTGCCTATCAGAAGGTGGTGGCTGGTGTGGCCAATGCCCTGGCTCACAAATAC
CACTGAGATCTTTTTCCCTCTGCCAAAAATTATGGGGACATCATGAAGCCCCTTGAGCATCTGACTTCTG
GCTAATAAAGGAAATTTATTTTCATTGCAATAGTGTGTTGGAATTTTTTGTGTCTCTCACTCGGAAGGAC
ATATGGGAGGGCAAATCATTTAAAACATCAGAATGAGTATTTGGTTTAGAGTTTGGCAACATATGCCCAT
ATGCTGGCTGCCATGAACAAAGGTTGGCTATAAAGAGGTCATCAGTATATGAAACAGCCCCCTGCTGTCC
ATTCCTTATTCCATAGAAAAGCCTTGACTTGAGGTTAGATTTTTTTTATATTTTGTTTTGTGTTATTTTT
TTCTTTAACATCCCTAAAATTTTCCTTACATGTTTTACTAGCCAGATTTTTCCTCCTCTCCTGACTACTC
CCAGTCATAGCTGTCCCTCTTCTCTTATGGAGATCCCTCGACCTGCAGCCCAAGCTTGGCGTAATCATGG
TCATAGCTGTTTCCTGTGTGAAATTGTTATCCGCTCACAATTCCACACAACATACGAGCCGGAAGCATAA
AGTGTAAAGCCTGGGGTGCCTAATGAGTGAGCTAACTCACATTAATTGCGTTGCGCTCACTGCCCGCTTT
CCAGTCGGGAAACCTGTCGTGCCAGCGGATCGACAGTACTAAGCTTGGTCTAATACCCAATCTCTCGTCT
TATCCAGATGTTTTATACGCCTCTGGCCCGTGTCTCAAAATCTCTGATGTTACATTGCACAAGATAAAAT
AATATCATCATGAACAATAAAACTGTCTGCTTACATAAACAGTAATACAAGGGGTGTTATGAGCCATATT
CAACGGGAAACGTCGAGGCCGCGATTAAATTCCAACATGGATGCTGATTTATATGGGTATAAATGGGCTC
GCGATAATGTCGGGCAATCAGGTGCGACAATCTATCGCTTGTATGGGAAGCCCGATGCGCCAGAGTTGTT
TCTGAAACATGGCAAAGGTAGCGTTGCCAATGATGTTACAGATGAGATGGTCAGACTAAACTGGCTGACG
GAATTTATGCCTCTTCCGACCATCAAGCATTTTATCCGTACTCCTGATGATGCATGGTTACTCACCACTG
CGATCCCCGGAAAAACAGCATTCCAGGTATTAGAAGAATATCCTGATTCAGGTGAAAATATTGTTGATGC
GCTGGCAGTGTTCCTGCGCCGGTTGCATTCGATTCCTGTTTGTAATTGTCCTTTTAACAGCGATCGCGTA
TTTCGTCTCGCTCAGGCGCAATCACGAATGAATAACGGTTTGGTTGATGCGAGTGATTTTGATGACGAGC
GTAATGGCTGGCCTGTTGAACAAGTCTGGAAAGAAATGCATAAACTTTTGCCATTCTCACCGGATTCAGT
CGTCACTCATGGTGATTTCTCACTTGATAACCTTATTTTTGACGAGGGGAAATTAATAGGTTGTATTGAT
GTTGGACGAGTCGGAATCGCAGACCGATACCAGGATCTTGCCATCCTATGGAACTGCCTCGGTGAGTTTT
CTCCTTCATTACAGAAACGGCTTTTTCAAAAATATGGTATTGATAATCCTGATATGAATAAATTGCAGTT
TCATTTGATGCTCGATGAGTTTTTCTAATCAGAATTGGTTAATTGGTTGTAACACTGGCAGAGCATTACG
CTGACTTGACGGGACGGCGCAAGCTCATGACCAAAATCCCTTAACGTGAGTTACGCGTCGTTCCACTGAG
CGTCAGAGGTATCACTAGTATTACAGAGGTAAGTTATAACAGTCGCCTAACCC
Features (pLannotate 1.2.2; 28 found; start..end, strand, type, name):
     87..675     -  rep_origin     ori: high-copy-number ColE1/pMB1/pBR322/pUC origin of replication
    846..1706    -  CDS            AmpR: β-lactamase; bla; confers resistance to ampicillin, carbenicillin, and related antibiotics
   1707..1778    -  promoter       AmpR promoter: bla
   1857..2456    +  CDS            PuroR: puromycin N-acetyltransferase; pac from Streptomyces alboniger; confers resistance to puromycin
   2461..2541    +  CDS            HBB (fragment): HBB_PONPY - Experimental evidence at transcript level: Swiss-Prot protein existence level 2. Involved in oxygen transport from the lung to the various peripheral tissues. From Pongo pygmaeus (Bornean orangutan).
   2612..2667    +  polyA_signal   β-globin poly(A) signal: rabbit β-globin polyadenylation signal (Gil and Proudfoot, 1987)
   3646..3666    +  protein_bind   attB4: mutant version of attB; core recombination site for the Gateway® BP reaction BP Clonase™
   3734..3945    +  promoter       EF-1α core promoter: core promoter for human elongation factor EF-1α
   3946..4884    +  intron         EF-1α intron A: intron upstream of the start codon of human EF-1α
   4911..4931    +  protein_bind   attB1: mutant version of attB; core recombination site for the Gateway® BP reaction BP Clonase™
   4951..5646    +  CDS            mKate2: mKate2 is a basic (constitutively fluorescent) red fluorescent protein published in 2009, derived from Entacmaea quadricolor. It is reported to be a rapidly-maturing monomer with moderate acid sensitivity.
   5666..5690    -  protein_bind   attB2: mutant version of attB; recombination site for the Gateway® BP reaction BP Clonase™
   5834..5908    +  CDS            HBB (fragment): HBB_PONPY - Experimental evidence at transcript level: Swiss-Prot protein existence level 2. Involved in oxygen transport from the lung to the various peripheral tissues. From Pongo pygmaeus (Bornean orangutan).
   5979..6034    +  polyA_signal   β-globin poly(A) signal: rabbit β-globin polyadenylation signal (Gil and Proudfoot, 1987)
   6418..6443    +  misc_feature   SA: splice acceptor site
   7115..7135    +  protein_bind   attB4: mutant version of attB; core recombination site for the Gateway® BP reaction BP Clonase™
   7203..7414    +  promoter       EF-1α core promoter: core promoter for human elongation factor EF-1α
   7415..8353    +  intron         EF-1α intron A: intron upstream of the start codon of human EF-1α
   8380..8400    +  protein_bind   attB1: mutant version of attB; core recombination site for the Gateway® BP reaction BP Clonase™
   8411..9127    +  CDS            EBFP2: EBFP2 is a basic (constitutively fluorescent) blue fluorescent protein published in 2007, derived from Aequorea victoria. It is reported to be a rapidly-maturing monomer with moderate acid sensitivity.
   9135..9159    -  protein_bind   attB2: mutant version of attB; recombination site for the Gateway® BP reaction BP Clonase™
   9163..9243    +  CDS            HBB (fragment): HBB_PONPY - Experimental evidence at transcript level: Swiss-Prot protein existence level 2. Involved in oxygen transport from the lung to the various peripheral tissues. From Pongo pygmaeus (Bornean orangutan).
   9314..9369    +  polyA_signal   β-globin poly(A) signal: rabbit β-globin polyadenylation signal (Gil and Proudfoot, 1987)
   9752..9774    -  protein_bind   lac operator (fragment): The lac repressor binds to the lac operator to inhibit transcription in E. coli. This inhibition can be relieved by adding lactose or isopropyl-β-D-thiogalactopyranoside (IPTG). lac repressor encoded by lacI
   9778..9808    -  promoter       lac promoter: promoter for the E. coli lac operon
   9823..9844    -  protein_bind   CAP binding site: CAP binding activates transcription in the presence of cAMP. E. coli catabolite activator protein
   9857..9896    -  CDS            lacI (fragment): lac repressor; lacI; The lac repressor binds to the lac operator to inhibit transcription in E. coli. This inhibition can be relieved by adding lactose or isopropyl-β-D-thiogalactopyranoside (IPTG).
  10069..10878   +  CDS            KanR: aminoglycoside phosphotransferase; aph(3')-Ia; confers resistance to kanamycin in bacteria or G418 (Geneticin®) in eukaryotes
