[The description below was written by a language model from this plasmid's Addgene catalogue record and pLannotate feature annotations shown in this document.]
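Description:
LSB-hsa-miR-5001-3p is a mammalian expression and synthetic biology plasmid of about 11 kb, built on the Low Sensor Backbone (LSB), that reports the activity of the human microRNA hsa-miR-5001-3p by ratiometric fluorescence. It replicates in E. coli from a high-copy ColE1/pUC-type origin and carries both an ampicillin (β-lactamase) and a kanamycin (aph(3')-Ia) resistance gene, so it is maintained under dual selection.

The payload consists of two parallel transcription units, each driven by the human EF-1α core promoter with its intron A and terminated by a rabbit β-globin polyadenylation signal. One unit expresses the red fluorescent protein mKate2. According to the catalogue record, the hsa-miR-5001-3p target sequence sits in its 3' UTR; this site is not annotated separately in the feature table. The second unit expresses the blue protein EBFP2 without the target and serves as an internal reference for delivery and expression. When the microRNA is active in a transfected cell, the mKate2 transcript is repressed, and the drop in mKate2 relative to EBFP2 gives a measure of miRNA activity. Gateway attB4, attB1 and attB2 sites flank the promoters and coding sequences in each unit, remnants of modular assembly, although the target insert itself is recorded as introduced by Gibson cloning.

A puromycin N-acetyltransferase gene with its own β-globin poly(A) signal is also present for selection in mammalian cells, but no promoter for it is annotated. The depositor notes that the repeated poly(A) elements make the plasmid inherently unstable. The physical plasmid also differs slightly from the deposited sequence, with short insertions flanking the puromycin coding region that do not impair selection.
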