Addgene plasmid #103573: LSB-hsa-miR-5001-3p
Purpose: Used to sense miRNA activity using fluorescence based tools. hsa-miR-5001-3p target in 3' UTR of of mKate. miRNA activity can be measured by the repression of mKate2 relative to EBFP2 fluorescent proteins . Plasmid is inherently unstable; please see Depositor Comments
Depositing lab: Ron Weiss. Depositing organization: Massachusetts Institute of Technology. Publication: A mixed antagonistic/synergistic miRNA repression model enables accurate predictions of multi-input miRNA sensor activity. Gam JJ, Babb J, Weiss R. Nat Commun. 2018 Jun 22;9(1):2430. doi: 10.1038/s41467-018-04575-0. PubMed 29934631.
Backbone
  Vector backbone: Low Sensor Backbone (LSB)
  Vector type: Mammalian Expression, Synthetic Biology
Growth in bacteria
  Bacterial resistance: Ampicillin and Kanamycin, 100 & 50 μg/mL
  Growth temperature: 30°C
  Growth strain: NEB Stable
  Copy number: High Copy
Gene/Insert
  Gene/Insert name: hsa-miR-5001-3p target
  Species: H. sapiens (human)
  Entrez Gene: MIR5001 (a.k.a. mir-5001)
  Promoter: EF-1a
  Cloning method: Gibson Cloning
Terms and licenses: Academic/Nonprofit Terms; Industry Terms: Not Available to Industry
Depositor comments: Please note that this plasmid is inherently unstable due to a repeating poly A element. We recommend performing a diagnostic digest on multiple colonies upon receipt. The depositors would like to note the presence of several discrepancies between the depositor sequence and physical plasmid sequence. In particular, the sequences upstream and downstream of the puromycin coding region have 10 bp insertions which do not affect the ability to perform puromycin selection. The sequences for those regions within the physical plasmids are as follows: Upstream of Puro: GAATTCGACCGCCTGTCTCAAGGTGCCACC; Downstream of Puro: GCTTTGAGACTACGCGTGAATTCACTCCTC. Please contact if you are interested in this plasmid prior to placing an order.
How to cite: LSB-hsa-miR-5001-3p was a gift from Ron Weiss (Addgene plasmid # 103573 ; http://n2t.net/addgene:103573 ; RRID:Addgene_103573)
