>Addgene plasmid #103573 | LSB-hsa-miR-5001-3p | depositor partial sequence | sequence record 196195 | hsa-miR-5001-3p target
AAGGACCTGGACAGAGGCAGAA
